>Addgene plasmid #208840 | pLenti_CMV:Flag-GpNLuc | addgene full sequence | sequence record 424330 | Addgene NGS Result
ATGCTCGTCAGGGGGGCGGAGCCTATGGAAAAACGCCAGCAACGCGGCCTTTTTACGGTTCCTGGCCTTT
TGCTGGCCTTTTGCTCACATGTTCTTTCCTGCGTTATCCCCTGATTCTGTGGATAACCGTATTACCGCCT
TTGAGTGAGCTGATACCGCTCGCCGCAGCCGAACGACCGAGCGCAGCGAGTCAGTGAGCGAGGAAGCGGA
AGAGCGCCCAATACGCAAACCGCCTCTCCCCGCGCGTTGGCCGATTCATTAATGCAGCTGGCACGACAGG
TTTCCCGACTGGAAAGCGGGCAGTGAGCGCAACGCAATTAATGTGAGTTAGCTCACTCATTAGGCACCCC
AGGCTTTACACTTTATGCTTCCGGCTCGTATGTTGTGTGGAATTGTGAGCGGATAACAATTTCACACAGG
AAACAGCTATGACCATGATTACGCCAAGCGCGCAATTAACCCTCACTAAAGGGAACAAAAGCTGGAGCTG
CAAGCTTAATGTAGTCTTATGCAATACTCTTGTAGTCTTGCAACATGGTAACGATGAGTTAGCAACATGC
CTTACAAGGAGAGAAAAAGCACCGTGCATGCCGATTGGTGGAAGTAAGGTGGTACGATCGTGCCTTATTA
GGAAGGCAACAGACGGGTCTGACATGGATTGGACGAACCACTGAATTGCCGCATTGCAGAGATATTGTAT
TTAAGTGCCTAGCTCGATACATAAACGGGTCTCTCTGGTTAGACCAGATCTGAGCCTGGGAGCTCTCTGG
CTAACTAGGGAACCCACTGCTTAAGCCTCAATAAAGCTTGCCTTGAGTGCTTCAAGTAGTGTGTGCCCGT
CTGTTGTGTGACTCTGGTAACTAGAGATCCCTCAGACCCTTTTAGTCAGTGTGGAAAATCTCTAGCAGTG
GCGCCCGAACAGGGACTTGAAAGCGAAAGGGAAACCAGAGGAGCTCTCTCGACGCAGGACTCGGCTTGCT
GAAGCGCGCACGGCAAGAGGCGAGGGGCGGCGACTGGTGAGTACGCCAAAAATTTTGACTAGCGGAGGCT
AGAAGGAGAGAGATGGGTGCGAGAGCGTCAGTATTAAGCGGGGGAGAATTAGATCGCGATGGGAAAAAAT
TCGGTTAAGGCCAGGGGGAAAGAAAAAATATAAATTAAAACATATAGTATGGGCAAGCAGGGAGCTAGAA
CGATTCGCAGTTAATCCTGGCCTGTTAGAAACATCAGAAGGCTGTAGACAAATACTGGGACAGCTACAAC
CATCCCTTCAGACAGGATCAGAAGAACTTAGATCATTATATAATACAGTAGCAACCCTCTATTGTGTGCA
TCAAAGGATAGAGATAAAAGACACCAAGGAAGCTTTAGACAAGATAGAGGAAGAGCAAAACAAAAGTAAG
ACCACCGCACAGCAAGCGGCCGCTGATCTTCAGACCTGGAGGAGGAGATATGAGGGACAATTGGAGAAGT
GAATTATATAAATATAAAGTAGTAAAAATTGAACCATTAGGAGTAGCACCCACCAAGGCAAAGAGAAGAG
TGGTGCAGAGAGAAAAAAGAGCAGTGGGAATAGGAGCTTTGTTCCTTGGGTTCTTGGGAGCAGCAGGAAG
CACTATGGGCGCAGCGTCAATGACGCTGACGGTACAGGCCAGACAATTATTGTCTGGTATAGTGCAGCAG
CAGAACAATTTGCTGAGGGCTATTGAGGCGCAACAGCATCTGTTGCAACTCACAGTCTGGGGCATCAAGC
AGCTCCAGGCAAGAATCCTGGCTGTGGAAAGATACCTAAAGGATCAACAGCTCCTGGGGATTTGGGGTTG
CTCTGGAAAACTCATTTGCACCACTGCTGTGCCTTGGAATGCTAGTTGGAGTAATAAATCTCTGGAACAG
ATTTGGAATCACACGACCTGGATGGAGTGGGACAGAGAAATTAACAATTACACAAGCTTAATACACTCCT
TAATTGAAGAATCGCAAAACCAGCAAGAAAAGAATGAACAAGAATTATTGGAATTAGATAAATGGGCAAG
TTTGTGGAATTGGTTTAACATAACAAATTGGCTGTGGTATATAAAATTATTCATAATGATAGTAGGAGGC
TTGGTAGGTTTAAGAATAGTTTTTGCTGTACTTTCTATAGTGAATAGAGTTAGGCAGGGATATTCACCAT
TATCGTTTCAGACCCACCTCCCAACCCCGAGGGGACCCGACAGGCCCGAAGGAATAGAAGAAGAAGGTGG
AGAGAGAGACAGAGACAGATCCATTCGATTAGTGAACGGATCTCGACGGTATCGGTTAACTTTTAAAAGA
AAAGGGGGGATTGGGGGGTACAGTGCAGGGGAAAGAATAGTAGACATAATAGCAACAGACATACAAACTA
AAGAATTACAAAAACAAATTACAAAATTCAAAATTTTATCGATAAGCTTGGGAGTTCCGCGTTACATAAC
TTACGGTAAATGGCCCGCCTGGCTGACCGCCCAACGACCCCCGCCCATTGACGTCAATAATGACGTATGT
TCCCATAGTAACGCCAATAGGGACTTTCCATTGACGTCAATGGGTGGAGTATTTACGGTAAACTGCCCAC
TTGGCAGTACATCAAGTGTATCATATGCCAAGTACGCCCCCTATTGACGTCAATGACGGTAAATGGCCCG
CCTGGCATTATGCCCAGTACATGACCTTATGGGACTTTCCTACTTGGCAGTACATCTACGTATTAGTCAT
CGCTATTACCATGGTGATGCGGTTTTGGCAGTACATCAATGGGCGTGGATAGCGGTTTGACTCACGGGGA
TTTCCAAGTCTCCACCCCATTGACGTCAATGGGAGTTTGTTTTGGCACCAAAATCAACGGGACTTTCCAA
AATGTCGTAACAACTCCGCCCCATTGACGCAAATGGGCGGTAGGCGTGTACGGTGGGAGGTCTATATAAG
CAGAGCTCGTTTAGTGAACCGTCAGATCGCCTGGAGACGCCATCCACGCTGTTTTGACCTCCATAGAAGA
CACCGACTCTAGAATGGACTACAAGGACGACGATGACAAGGTGAGCAAGGGCGAGGAGCTGTTCACCGGG
GTGGTGCCCATCCTGGTCGAGCTGGACGGCGACGTAAACGGCCACAAGTTCAGCGTGTCCGGCGAGGGCG
AGGGCGATGCCACCTACGGCAAGCTGACCCTGAAGTTCATCTGCACCACCGGCAAGCTGCCCGTGCCCTG
GCCCACCCTCGTGACCACCCTGACCTACGGCGTGCAGTGCTTCAGCCGCTACCCCGACCACATGAAGCAG
CACGACTTCTTCAAGTCCGCCATGCCCGAAGGCTACGTCCAGGAGCGCACCATCTTCTTCAAGGACGACG
GCAACTACAAGACCCGCGCCGAGGTGAAGTTCGAGGGCGACACCCTGGTGAACCGCATCGAGCTGAAGGG
CATCGACTTCAAGGAGGACGGCAACATCCTGGGGCACAAGCTGGAGTACAACTACAACAGCCACAACGTC
TATATCATGGCCGACAAGCAGAAGAACGGCATCAAGGTGAACTTCAAGATCCGCCACAACATCGAGGACG
GCAGCGTGCAGCTCGCCGACCACTACCAGCAGAACACCCCCATCGGCGACGGCCCCGTGCTGCTGCCCGA
CAACCACTACCTGAGCACCCAGTCCGCCCTGAGCAAAGACCCCAACGAGAAGCGCGATCACATGGTCCTG
CTGGAGTTCGTGACCGCCGCCGGGATCACTCTCGGCATGGACGAGCTGTACAAGGATATCTCCGGAGGTA
TGGTCTTCACACTCGAAGATTTCGTTGGGGACTGGCGACAGACAGCCGGCTACAACCTGGACCAAGTCCT
TGAACAGGGAGGTGTGTCCAGTTTGTTTCAGAATCTCGGGGTGTCCGTAACTCCGATCCAAAGGATTGTC
CTGAGCGGTGAAAATGGGCTGAAGATCGACATCCATGTCATCATCCCGTATGAAGGTCTGAGCGGCGACC
AAATGGGCCAGATCGAAAAAATTTTTAAGGTGGTGTACCCTGTGGATGATCATCACTTTAAGGTGATCCT
GCACTATGGCACACTGGTAATCGACGGGGTTACGCCGAACATGATCGACTATTTCGGACGGCCGTATGAA
GGCATCGCCGTGTTCGACGGCAAAAAGATCACTGTAACAGGGACCCTGTGGAACGGCAACAAAATTATCG
ACGAGCGCCTGATCAACCCCGACGGCTCCCTGCTGTTCCGAGTAACCATCAACGGAGTGACCGGCTGGCG
GCTGTGCGAACGCATTCTGGCGTAAGGATCCGGACTAGTTAACGCGTCGACCAGTGGTCGACCCTGTGGA
ATGTGTGTCAGTTAGGGTGTGGAAAGTCCCCAGGCTCCCCAGCAGGCAGAAGTATGCAAAGCATGCATCT
CAATTAGTCAGCAACCAGGTGTGGAAAGTCCCCAGGCTCCCCAGCAGGCAGAAGTATGCAAAGCATGCAT
CTCAATTAGTCAGCAACCATAGTCCCGCCCCTAACTCCGCCCATCCCGCCCCTAACTCCGCCCAGTTCCG
CCCATTCTCCGCCCCATGGCTGACTAATTTTTTTTATTTATGCAGAGGCCGAGGCCGCCTCGGCCTCTGA
GCTATTCCAGAAGTAGTGAGGAGGCTTTTTTGGAGGCCTAGGCTTTTGCAAAAAGCTTACCATGACCGAG
TACAAGCCCACGGTGCGCCTCGCCACCCGCGACGACGTCCCCAGGGCCGTACGCACCCTCGCCGCCGCGT
TCGCCGACTACCCCGCCACGCGCCACACCGTCGATCCGGACCGCCACATCGAGCGGGTCACCGAGCTGCA
AGAACTCTTCCTCACGCGCGTCGGGCTCGACATCGGCAAGGTGTGGGTCGCGGACGACGGCGCCGCGGTG
GCGGTCTGGACCACGCCGGAGAGCGTCGAAGCGGGGGCGGTGTTCGCCGAGATCGGCCCGCGCATGGCCG
AGTTGAGCGGTTCCCGGCTGGCCGCGCAGCAACAGATGGAAGGCCTCCTGGCGCCGCACCGGCCCAAGGA
GCCCGCGTGGTTCCTGGCCACCGTCGGCGTCTCGCCCGACCACCAGGGCAAGGGTCTGGGCAGCGCCGTC
GTGCTCCCCGGAGTGGAGGCGGCCGAGCGCGCCGGGGTGCCCGCCTTCCTGGAGACCTCCGCGCCCCGCA
ACCTCCCCTTCTACGAGCGGCTCGGCTTCACCGTCACCGCCGACGTCGAGGTGCCCGAAGGACCGCGCAC
CTGGTGCATGACCCGCAAGCCCGGTGCCTGACGCCCGCCCCACGACCCGCAGCGCCCGACCGAAAGGAGC
GCACGACCCCATGCATCGCCAGTCGACAATCAACCTCTGGATTACAAAATTTGTGAAAGATTGACTGGTA
TTCTTAACTATGTTGCTCCTTTTACGCTATGTGGATACGCTGCTTTAATGCCTTTGTATCATGCTATTGC
TTCCCGTATGGCTTTCATTTTCTCCTCCTTGTATAAATCCTGGTTGCTGTCTCTTTATGAGGAGTTGTGG
CCCGTTGTCAGGCAACGTGGCGTGGTGTGCACTGTGTTTGCTGACGCAACCCCCACTGGTTGGGGCATTG
CCACCACCTGTCAGCTCCTTTCCGGGACTTTCGCTTTCCCCCTCCCTATTGCCACGGCGGAACTCATCGC
CGCCTGCCTTGCCCGCTGCTGGACAGGGGCTCGGCTGTTGGGCACTGACAATTCCGTGGTGTTGTCGGGG
AAGCTGACGTCCTTTCCATGGCTGCTCGCCTGTGTTGCCACCTGGATTCTGCGCGGGACGTCCTTCTGCT
ACGTCCCTTCGGCCCTCAATCCAGCGGACCTTCCTTCCCGCGGCCTGCTGCCGGCTCTGCGGCCTCTTCC
GCGTCTTCGCCTTCGCCCTCAGACGAGTCGGATCTCCCTTTGGGCCGCCTCCCCGCCTGGAATTCGAGCT
CGGTACCTTTAAGACCAATGACTTACAAGGCAGCTGTAGATCTTAGCCACTTTTTAAAAGAAAAGGGGGG
ACTGGAAGGGCTAATTCACTCCCAACGAAGACAAGATCTGCTTTTTGCTTGTACTGGGTCTCTCTGGTTA
GACCAGATCTGAGCCTGGGAGCTCTCTGGCTAACTAGGGAACCCACTGCTTAAGCCTCAATAAAGCTTGC
CTTGAGTGCTTCAAGTAGTGTGTGCCCGTCTGTTGTGTGACTCTGGTAACTAGAGATCCCTCAGACCCTT
TTAGTCAGTGTGGAAAATCTCTAGCAGTAGTAGTTCATGTCATCTTATTATTCAGTATTTATAACTTGCA
AAGAAATGAATATCAGAGAGTGAGAGGAACTTGTTTATTGCAGCTTATAATGGTTACAAATAAAGCAATA
GCATCACAAATTTCACAAATAAAGCATTTTTTTCACTGCATTCTAGTTGTGGTTTGTCCAAACTCATCAA
TGTATCTTATCATGTCTGGCTCTAGCTATCCCGCCCCTAACTCCGCCCATCCCGCCCCTAACTCCGCCCA
GTTCCGCCCATTCTCCGCCCCATGGCTGACTAATTTTTTTTATTTATGCAGAGGCCGAGGCCGCCTCGGC
CTCTGAGCTATTCCAGAAGTAGTGAGGAGGCTTTTTTGGAGGCCTAGGGACGTACCCAATTCGCCCTATA
GTGAGTCGTATTACGCGCGCTCACTGGCCGTCGTTTTACAACGTCGTGACTGGGAAAACCCTGGCGTTAC
CCAACTTAATCGCCTTGCAGCACATCCCCCTTTCGCCAGCTGGCGTAATAGCGAAGAGGCCCGCACCGAT
CGCCCTTCCCAACAGTTGCGCAGCCTGAATGGCGAATGGG
[124 nt withheld, positions 6831-6954]
C
[91 nt withheld, positions 6956-7046]
A
[49 nt withheld, positions 7048-7096]
CCTTTGACGTTGGAGTCCACGTTCTTT
[37 nt withheld, positions 7124-7160]
ACCCTATCTCGGTCTATTCTTTTGATTTATAAGGGATTTTGCCGATTTCGGCCTATTGGTTAAAAAATGA
GCTGATTTAACAAAAATTTAACGCGAATTTTAACAAAATATTAACGCTTACAATTTAGGTGGCACTTTTC
GGGGAAATGTGCGCGGAACCCCTATTTGTTTATTTTTCTAAATACATTCAAATATGTATCCGCTCATGAG
ACAATAACCCTGATAAATGCTTCAATAATATTGAAAAAGGAAGAGTATGAGTATTCAACATTTCCGTGTC
GCCCTTATTCCCTTTTTTGCGGCATTTTGCCTTCCTGTTTTTGCTCACCCAGAAACGCTGGTGAAAGTAA
AAGATGCTGAAGATCAGTTGGGTGCACGAGTGGGTTACATCGAACTGGATCTCAACAGCGGTAAGATCCT
TGAGAGTTTTCGCCCCGAAGAACGTTTTCCAATGATGAGCACTTTTAAAGTTCTGCTATGTGGCGCGGTA
TTATCCCGTATTGACGCCGGGCAAGAGCAACTCGGTCGCCGCATACACTATTCTCAGAATGACTTGGTTG
AGTACTCACCAGTCACAGAAAAGCATCTTACGGATGGCATGACAGTAAGAGAATTATGCAGTGCTGCCAT
AACCATGAGTGATAACACTGCGGCCAACTTACTTCTGACAACGATCGGAGGACCGAAGGAGCTAACCGCT
TTTTTGCACAACATGGGGGATCATGTAACTCGCCTTGATCGTTGGGAACCGGAGCTGAATGAAGCCATAC
CAAACGACGAGCGTGACACCACGATGCCTGTAGCAATGGCAACAACGTTGCGCAAACTATTAACTGGCGA
ACTACTTACTCTAGCTTCCCGGCAACAATTAATAGACTGGATGGAGGCGGATAAAGTTGCAGGACCACTT
CTGCGCTCGGCCCTTCCGGCTGGCTGGTTTATTGCTGATAAATCTGGAGCCGGTGAGCGTGGGTCTCGCG
GTATCATTGCAGCACTGGGGCCAGATGGTAAGCCCTCCCGTATCGTAGTTATCTACACGACGGGGAGTCA
GGCAACTATGGATGAACGAAATAGACAGATCGCTGAGATAGGTGCCTCACTGATTAAGCATTGGTAACTG
TCAGACCAAGTTTACTCATATATACTTTAGATTGATTTAAAACTTCATTTTTAATTTAAAAGGATCTAGG
TGAAGATCCTTTTTGATAATCTCATGACCAAAATCCCTTAACGTGAGTTTTCGTTCCACTGAGCGTCAGA
CCCCGTAGAAAAGATCAAAGGATCTTCTTGAGATCCTTTTTTTCTGCGCGTAATCTGCTGCTTGCAAACA
AAAAAACCACCGCTACCAGCGGTGGTTTGTTTGCCGGATCAAGAGCTACCAACTCTTTTTCCGAAGGTAA
CTGGCTTCAGCAGAGCGCAGATACCAAATACTGTTCTTCTAGTGTAGCCGTAGTTAGGCCACCACTTCAA
GAACTCTGTAGCACCGCCTACATACCTCGCTCTGCTAATCCTGTTACCAGTGGCTGCTGCCAGTGGCGAT
AAGTCGTGTCTTACCGGGTTGGACTCAAGACGATAGTTACCGGATAAGGCGCAGCGGTCGGGCTGAACGG
GGGGTTCGTGCACACAGCCCAGCTTGGAGCGAACGACCTACACCGAACTGAGATACCTACAGCGTGAGCT
ATGAGAAAGCGCCACGCTTCCCGAAGGGAGAAAGGCGGACAGGTATCCGGTAAGCGGCAGGGTCGGAACA
GGAGAGCGCACGAGGGAGCTTCCAGGGGGAAACGCCTGGTATCTTTATAGTCCTGTCGGGTTTCGCCACC
TCTGACTTGAGCGTCGATTTTTGTG
Features (pLannotate 1.2.2; 31 found; start..end, strand, type, name):
     79..212     +  rep_origin     RSF ori (fragment): Plasmids containing the RSF 1030 origin of replication can be propagated in E. coli cells that contain additional plasmids with compatible origins.
    214..306     +  CDS            lacI (fragment): lac repressor; lacI; The lac repressor binds to the lac operator to inhibit transcription in E. coli. This inhibition can be relieved by adding lactose or isopropyl-β-D-thiogalactopyranoside (IPTG).
    319..340     +  protein_bind   CAP binding site: CAP binding activates transcription in the presence of cAMP. E. coli catabolite activator protein
    355..385     +  promoter       lac promoter: promoter for the E. coli lac operon
    393..409     +  protein_bind   lac operator: The lac repressor binds to the lac operator to inhibit transcription in E. coli. This inhibition can be relieved by adding lactose or isopropyl-β-D-thiogalactopyranoside (IPTG). lac repressor encoded by lacI
    454..472     +  promoter       T3 promoter: promoter for bacteriophage T3 RNA polymerase
    500..726     +  promoter       RSV promoter: Rous sarcoma virus enhancer/promoter
    727..907     +  LTR            5' LTR (truncated): truncated 5' long terminal repeat (LTR) from HIV-1
    954..1079    +  misc_feature   HIV-1 Ψ: packaging signal of human immunodeficiency virus type 1
   1063..1426    +  CDS            HIV-1 gag (fragment): gag protein from human immunodeficiency virus 1; gag
   1572..1805    +  misc_feature   RRE: The Rev response element (RRE) of HIV-1 allows for Rev-dependent mRNA export from the nucleus to the cytoplasm.
   2182..2282    +  CDS            Rev (fragment): human immunodeficiency virus 1 (HIV-1) Rev protein; rev; enhances nuclear export of unspliced and incompletely spliced viral mRNAs
   2301..2417    +  misc_feature   cPPT/CTS: central polypurine tract and central termination sequence of HIV-1
   2440..2743    +  enhancer       CMV enhancer: human cytomegalovirus immediate early enhancer
   2744..2947    +  promoter       CMV promoter: human cytomegalovirus (CMV) immediate early promoter
   3030..3050    +  CDS            FLAG (fragment): FLAG® epitope tag, followed by an enterokinase cleavage site
   3051..3764    +  CDS            EGFP: EGFP is a basic (constitutively fluorescent) green fluorescent protein published in 1996, derived from Aequorea victoria. It is reported to be a rapidly-maturing weak dimer with moderate acid sensitivity.
   3780..4295    +  CDS            Nluc: NanoLuc® luciferase human codon-optimized
   4343..4672    +  promoter       SV40 promoter: SV40 enhancer and early promoter
   4682..5281    +  CDS            PuroR: puromycin N-acetyltransferase; pac from Streptomyces alboniger; confers resistance to puromycin
   5348..5936    +  misc_feature   WPRE: woodchuck hepatitis virus posttranscriptional regulatory element
   5953..6021    +  CDS            nef (fragment): NEF_HV1Z2 - Experimental evidence at protein level: Swiss-Prot protein existence level 1. Extracellular Nef protein targets CD4(+) T-lymphocytes for apoptosis by interacting with CXCR4 surface receptors. From Human immunodeficiency virus type 1 group M subtype D (isolate Z2/CDC-Z34) (HIV-1).
   6023..6256    +  LTR            3' LTR (ΔU3): self-inactivating 3' long terminal repeat (LTR) from HIV-1
   6328..6449    +  polyA_signal   SV40 poly(A) signal: SV40 polyadenylation signal
   6489..6624    +  rep_origin     SV40 ori: SV40 origin of replication
   6645..6663    -  promoter       T7 promoter: promoter for bacteriophage T7 RNA polymerase
   6671..6826    +  CDS            lacZα (fragment): LacZα fragment of β-galactosidase; lacZ fragment
   6831..7259    +  rep_origin     f1 ori (sequence partly withheld): f1 bacteriophage origin of replication; arrow indicates direction of (+) strand synthesis
   7312..7416    +  promoter       AmpR promoter: bla
   7417..8277    +  CDS            AmpR: β-lactamase; bla; confers resistance to ampicillin, carbenicillin, and related antibiotics
   8448..31      +  rep_origin     ori (across the origin): high-copy-number ColE1/pMB1/pBR322/pUC origin of replication
