[The description below was written by a language model from this plasmid's Addgene catalogue record and pLannotate feature annotations shown in this document.]
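Description:
pLenti_CMV:Flag-GpNLuc is a roughly 9 kb lentiviral transfer plasmid for stable or transient expression of a bioluminescent-fluorescent reporter in mammalian cells. It is maintained in E. coli through a high-copy ColE1/pUC-type origin with ampicillin selection (AmpR under its own bla promoter). The backbone also carries an f1 origin along with leftover cloning-vector remnants such as lac regulatory elements, T3 and T7 promoters, and a lacZα fragment. The viral architecture looks like a third-generation, self-inactivating design. An RSV promoter drives a truncated HIV-1 5' LTR, followed by the Ψ packaging signal with a partial gag sequence, the Rev response element for Rev-dependent nuclear export of the genomic RNA, and the cPPT/CTS. At the downstream end sit a WPRE, which enhances transcript expression, and a ΔU3 3' LTR that disables LTR promoter activity after integration. An SV40 poly(A) signal and SV40 origin lie outside the LTR.

The payload is a CMV enhancer/promoter driving GpNLuc, a synthetic "LumiFluor" fusion of EGFP to NanoLuc luciferase, carrying a single N-terminal FLAG epitope for detection. The insert is listed as 1,245 bp and was cloned between XbaI and BamHI sites. In this fusion, energy from the NanoLuc substrate reaction is transferred by bioluminescence resonance energy transfer (BRET) to EGFP, giving a green-shifted emission; the record calls it the "Green" BRET reporter. A separate SV40 promoter-PuroR cassette downstream allows puromycin selection of transduced cells. The associated work concerns multispectral bioluminescent imaging of tumor biology in vivo using engineered BRET reporters, so the construct is suited to generating stably labelled cell lines for that kind of imaging.
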