Addgene plasmid #208840: pLenti_CMV:Flag-GpNLuc
Purpose: Expresses FLAG epitope-tagged GpNLuc "Green" BRET reporter in mammalian cells.
Depositing lab: Antonio Amelio. Depositing organization: H. Lee Moffitt Cancer Center and Research Institute. Publication: Optimized in vivo multispectral bioluminescent imaging of tumor biology using engineered BRET reporters. Labra B, Parag-Sharma K, Powers JJ, Srivastava S, Walker JR, Kirkland TA, Brennan CK, Prescher JA, Amelio AL. iScience. 2024 Aug 8;27(9):110655. doi: 10.1016/j.isci.2024.110655. eCollection 2024 Sep 20. PubMed 39252965.
Backbone
  Vector backbone: pLenti
  Vector type: Mammalian Expression, Lentiviral
  Selectable markers: Puromycin
Growth in bacteria
  Bacterial resistance: Ampicillin, 100 μg/mL
  Growth temperature: 37°C
  Growth strain: NEB Stable
  Copy number: High Copy
Gene/Insert
  Gene/Insert name: GpNLuc LumiFluor (alt name: eGFP-NanoLuc BRET fusion)
  Species: Synthetic
  Insert size (bp): 1245
  Promoter: CMV
  Tag / fusion protein: 1xFLAG (N terminal on insert)
  Cloning method: Restriction Enzyme; 5′ cloning site XbaI (not destroyed); 3′ cloning site BamHI (not destroyed)
  Sequencing primers: 5′ CMV
Terms and licenses: Academic/Nonprofit Terms; Industry Terms: Not Available to Industry
How to cite: pLenti_CMV:Flag-GpNLuc was a gift from Antonio Amelio (Addgene plasmid # 208840 ; http://n2t.net/addgene:208840 ; RRID:Addgene_208840)
